Addgene plasmid #228334: pMT1980
Purpose: 2,4-Diacetylphloroglucinol (DAPG)-regulatable EGFP expression
Depositing lab: Jun Ishii. Depositing organization: Kobe University. Publication: Designing strong inducible synthetic promoters in yeasts. Tominaga M, Shima Y, Nozaki K, Ito Y, Someda M, Shoya Y, Hashii N, Obata C, Matsumoto-Kitano M, Suematsu K, Matsukawa T, Hosoya K, Hashiba N, Kondo A, Ishii J. Nat Commun. 2024 Dec 19;15(1):10653. doi: 10.1038/s41467-024-54865-z. PubMed 39702268.
Backbone
  Vector backbone: pUC19
  Vector type: Yeast Expression, Synthetic Biology
  Selectable markers: Hygromycin
Growth in bacteria
  Bacterial resistance: Ampicillin, 100 μg/mL
  Growth temperature: 37°C
  Growth strain: DH5alpha
  Copy number: High Copy
Gene/Insert
  Gene/Insert name: EGFP
  Species: Synthetic; Aequorea victoria
  Promoter: 2,4-Diacetylphloroglucinol-regulatable synthetic promoter (KpPhl12.1)
  Cloning method: Ligation Independent Cloning
Terms and licenses: Academic/Nonprofit Terms; Industry Terms: Not Available to Industry
How to cite: pMT1980 was a gift from Jun Ishii (Addgene plasmid # 228334 ; http://n2t.net/addgene:228334 ; RRID:Addgene_228334)
