[The description below was written by a language model from this plasmid's Addgene catalogue record and pLannotate feature annotations shown in this document.]
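Description:
pMT1980 is a 7.5 kb yeast expression and synthetic-biology plasmid built on a pUC19 backbone. It is propagated in E. coli at high copy through the ColE1/pUC-type origin, with ampicillin selection from the β-lactamase gene. Residual lac promoter/operator, lacZα, lacI, bom and rop fragments in the annotation are backbone remnants rather than functional parts. For selection in yeast it carries a hygromycin resistance cassette in which the E. coli hph phosphotransferase gene sits between a TEF1 promoter fragment and a CYC1 terminator fragment.

The payload is EGFP, placed under KpPhl12.1, a synthetic promoter regulatable by 2,4-diacetylphloroglucinol (DAPG). The feature table identifies only a short AOX1 promoter fragment directly upstream of the EGFP coding sequence, which suggests an AOX1-derived core region within the synthetic promoter. The several hundred bases upstream of that fragment are unannotated, so the operator arrangement cannot be read from the record. Transcription ends at the Komagataella phaffii (Pichia pastoris) AOX1 terminator. No DAPG-responsive regulator protein is annotated on the plasmid, so that component is presumably supplied separately, although the record does not say how.

The plasmid also contains a full-length ARG4 (argininosuccinate lyase) sequence matched to Saccharomyces cerevisiae, together with a flanking DED81 fragment. No yeast replication origin is annotated, so this region may serve as an auxotrophic marker or as homology for chromosomal integration, but its role is not stated. The "Kp" promoter prefix and the AOX1 elements point to K. phaffii as the intended host, though the host species is also not given explicitly. The construct serves as a fluorescent reporter for measuring the strength and DAPG responsiveness of this inducible synthetic promoter.
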