Features (pLannotate 1.2.2; 22 found; start..end, strand, type, name):
     96..200     +  promoter       AmpR promoter: bla
    201..1061    +  CDS            AmpR: β-lactamase; bla; confers resistance to ampicillin, carbenicillin, and related antibiotics
   1232..1820    +  rep_origin     ori: high-copy-number ColE1/pMB1/pBR322/pUC origin of replication
   2003..2095    +  CDS            lacI (fragment): lac repressor; lacI; The lac repressor binds to the lac operator to inhibit transcription in E. coli. This inhibition can be relieved by adding lactose or isopropyl-β-D-thiogalactopyranoside (IPTG).
   2108..2129    +  protein_bind   CAP binding site: CAP binding activates transcription in the presence of cAMP. E. coli catabolite activator protein
   2144..2174    +  promoter       lac promoter: promoter for the E. coli lac operon
   2182..2198    +  protein_bind   lac operator: The lac repressor binds to the lac operator to inhibit transcription in E. coli. This inhibition can be relieved by adding lactose or isopropyl-β-D-thiogalactopyranoside (IPTG). lac repressor encoded by lacI
   2243..2311    +  CDS            DED81 (fragment): SYNC_SACPA - Protein inferred from homology: Swiss-Prot protein existence level 3. From Saccharomyces paradoxus (Yeast) (Saccharomyces douglasii).
   2503..3867    +  CDS            ARG4: ARLY_YEAST - Experimental evidence at protein level: Swiss-Prot protein existence level 1. From Saccharomyces cerevisiae (strain ATCC 204508 / S288c) (Baker's yeast).
   3877..3900    -  misc_feature   MCS (fragment): pUC18/19 multiple cloning site
   4308..4474    +  promoter       AOX1 promoter (fragment): Pichia pastoris AOX1; inducible promoter, regulated by methanol
   4481..5197    +  CDS            EGFP: EGFP is a basic (constitutively fluorescent) green fluorescent protein published in 1996, derived from Aequorea victoria. It is reported to be a rapidly-maturing weak dimer with moderate acid sensitivity.
   5206..5271    +  CDS            AOX1 (fragment): ALOX1_KOMPC - Experimental evidence at protein level: Swiss-Prot protein existence level 1. Major isoform of alcohol oxidase, which catalyzes the oxidation of methanol to formaldehyde and hydrogen peroxide, the first step in the methanol utilization pathway of methylotrophic yeasts. From Komagataella phaffii (strain ATCC 76273 / CBS 7435 / CECT 11047 / NRRL Y-11430 / Wegner 21-1) (Yeast) (Pichia pastoris).
   5275..5521    +  terminator     AOX1 terminator: Pichia pastoris AOX1; transcription terminator for AOX1
   5542..5567    -  misc_feature   MCS (fragment): pUC18/19 multiple cloning site
   5566..5904    +  promoter       TEF1 promoter (fragment): S. cerevisiae TEF1; promoter for EF-1α
   5918..6940    +  CDS            hph: KHYB_ECOLX - Experimental evidence at protein level: Swiss-Prot protein existence level 1. The aminoglycoside phosphotransferases achieve inactivation of their antibiotic substrates by phosphorylation. Only phosphorylates hygromycin and closely related compounds such as demethyl analogs and destomycin. From Escherichia coli.
   6955..7068    +  terminator     CYC1 terminator (fragment): S. cerevisiae CYC1; transcription terminator for CYC1
   7071..7128    -  CDS            lacI (fragment): lac repressor; lacI; The lac repressor binds to the lac operator to inhibit transcription in E. coli. This inhibition can be relieved by adding lactose or isopropyl-β-D-thiogalactopyranoside (IPTG).
   7146..7303    +  CDS            lacZα (fragment): LacZα fragment of β-galactosidase; lacZ fragment
   7309..7408    -  misc_feature   bom (fragment): basis of mobility region from pBR322
   7510..1       -  CDS            rop (fragment) (across the origin): Rop protein, which maintains plasmids at low copy number; rop
>Addgene plasmid #228334 | pMT1980 | addgene full sequence | sequence record 462049 | Addgene Long Read Sequencing Result
GACGAAAGGGCCTCGTGATACGCCTATTTTTATAGGTTAATGTCATGATAATAATGGTTTCTTAGACGTC
AGGTGGCACTTTTCGGGGAAATGTGCGCGGAACCCCTATTTGTTTATTTTTCTAAATACATTCAAATATG
TATCCGCTCATGAGACAATAACCCTGATAAATGCTTCAATAATATTGAAAAAGGAAGAGTATGAGTATTC
AACATTTCCGTGTCGCCCTTATTCCCTTTTTTGCGGCATTTTGCCTTCCTGTTTTTGCTCACCCAGAAAC
GCTGGTGAAAGTAAAAGATGCTGAAGATCAGTTGGGTGCACGAGTGGGTTACATCGAACTGGATCTCAAC
AGCGGTAAGATCCTTGAGAGTTTTCGCCCCGAAGAACGTTTTCCAATGATGAGCACTTTTAAAGTTCTGC
TATGTGGCGCGGTATTATCCCGTATTGACGCCGGGCAAGAGCAACTCGGTCGCCGCATACACTATTCTCA
GAATGACTTGGTTGAGTACTCACCAGTCACAGAAAAGCATCTTACGGATGGCATGACAGTAAGAGAATTA
TGCAGTGCTGCCATAACCATGAGTGATAACACTGCGGCCAACTTACTTCTGACAACGATCGGAGGACCGA
AGGAGCTAACCGCTTTTTTGCACAACATGGGGGATCATGTAACTCGCCTTGATCGTTGGGAACCGGAGCT
GAATGAAGCCATACCAAACGACGAGCGTGACACCACGATGCCTGTAGCAATGGCAACAACGTTGCGCAAA
CTATTAACTGGCGAACTACTTACTCTAGCTTCCCGGCAACAATTAATAGACTGGATGGAGGCGGATAAAG
TTGCAGGACCACTTCTGCGCTCGGCCCTTCCGGCTGGCTGGTTTATTGCTGATAAATCTGGAGCCGGTGA
GCGTGGGTCTCGCGGTATCATTGCAGCACTGGGGCCAGATGGTAAGCCCTCCCGTATCGTAGTTATCTAC
ACGACGGGGAGTCAGGCAACTATGGATGAACGAAATAGACAGATCGCTGAGATAGGTGCCTCACTGATTA
AGCATTGGTAACTGTCAGACCAAGTTTACTCATATATACTTTAGATTGATTTAAAACTTCATTTTTAATT
TAAAAGGATCTAGGTGAAGATCCTTTTTGATAATCTCATGACCAAAATCCCTTAACGTGAGTTTTCGTTC
CACTGAGCGTCAGACCCCGTAGAAAAGATCAAAGGATCTTCTTGAGATCCTTTTTTTCTGCGCGTAATCT
GCTGCTTGCAAACAAAAAAACCACCGCTACCAGCGGTGGTTTGTTTGCCGGATCAAGAGCTACCAACTCT
TTTTCCGAAGGTAACTGGCTTCAGCAGAGCGCAGATACCAAATACTGTTCTTCTAGTGTAGCCGTAGTTA
GGCCACCACTTCAAGAACTCTGTAGCACCGCCTACATACCTCGCTCTGCTAATCCTGTTACCAGTGGCTG
CTGCCAGTGGCGATAAGTCGTGTCTTACCGGGTTGGACTCAAGACGATAGTTACCGGATAAGGCGCAGCG
GTCGGGCTGAACGGGGGGTTCGTGCACACAGCCCAGCTTGGAGCGAACGACCTACACCGAACTGAGATAC
CTACAGCGTGAGCTATGAGAAAGCGCCACGCTTCCCGAAGGGAGAAAGGCGGACAGGTATCCGGTAAGCG
GCAGGGTCGGAACAGGAGAGCGCACGAGGGAGCTTCCAGGGGGAAACGCCTGGTATCTTTATAGTCCTGT
CGGGTTTCGCCACCTCTGACTTGAGCGTCGATTTTTGTGATGCTCGTCAGGGGGGCGGAGCCTATGGAAA
AACGCCAGCAACGCGGCCTTTTTACGGTTCCTGGCCTTTTGCTGGCCTTTTGCTCACATGTTCTTTCCTG
CGTTATCCCCTGATTCTGTGGATAACCGTATTACCGCCTTTGAGTGAGCTGATACCGCTCGCCGCAGCCG
AACGACCGAGCGCAGCGAGTCAGTGAGCGAGGAAGCGGAAGAGCGCCCAATACGCAAACCGCCTCTCCCC
GCGCGTTGGCCGATTCATTAATGCAGCTGGCACGACAGGTTTCCCGACTGGAAAGCGGGCAGTGAGCGCA
ACGCAATTAATGTGAGTTAGCTCACTCATTAGGCACCCCAGGCTTTACACTTTATGCTTCCGGCTCGTAT
GTTGTGTGGAATTGTGAGCGGATAACAATTTCACACAGGAAACAGCTATGACCATGATTACGCCGCTAGC
CATGGTTGTGCGACAGATTCACTGTGAAAGACTGTTCATTATACCCACGTTTCACTGGGAGATGTAAGCC
TTAGGTGTTTTACCCTGATTAGATAATACAATAACCAACAGAAATACGAGAATCTAAACTAATTTCGATG
ATTCATTTTTCTTTTTACCGCGCTGCCTCTTTTGGCAATTCTTTCACCTATATTCTACCTTCTCTTTCCT
TTTGTTCTAAACTTATTACCAGCTATCTATGTCGAATCAAGAAGAAGGACTTAAACTGTGGGGTGGCAGG
TTTACTGGGGCTACTGACCCCTTGATGGATTTGTATAACGCTTCCTTACCTTACGACAAGAAAATGTACA
AGGTGGATTTAGAAGGAACAAAAGTTTACACTGAGGGCCTGGAGAAAATTAATTTGCTAACTAAAGACGA
ACTAAGTGAGATTCATCGTGGTCTCAAATTGATTGAAGCAGAGTGGGCAGAAGGGAAGTTTGTTGAGAAG
CCAGGGGATGAGGATATTCACACTGCTAATGAACGTCGCTTGGGTGAGTTGATTGGTCGTGGAATCTCTG
GTAAGGTTCATACCGGAAGGTCTAGAAATGATCAAGTTGCCACTGATATGCGGTTGTATGTCAGAGACAA
TCTAACTCAGTTGGCTGACTATCTGAAGCAGTTCATTCAAGTAATCATCAAGAGAGCTGAACAGGAAATA
GACGTCTTGATGCCCGGTTATACTCACTTGCAAAGAGCTCAACCAATCAGATGGTCTCACTGGTTGAGCA
TGTATGCTACCTATTTCACTGAAGATTATGAGAGACTGAATCAAATCGTTAAAAGGTTGAACAAATCCCC
ATTGGGAGCTGGAGCTTTGGCTGGTCATCCTTATGGAATTGATCGTGAATACATTGCTGAGAGATTAGGG
TTTGATTCTGTTATTGGTAATTCTTTGGCCGCTGTTTCAGACAGAGATTTTGTAGTCGAAACCATGTTCT
GGTCTTCGTTGTTTATGAATCATATTTCTCGATTCTCAGAAGATTTGATCATTTACTCCACTGGAGAGTT
TGGATTTATCAAGTTGGCAGATGCTTATTCTACTGGATCTTCTCTGATGCCTCAAAAAAAAAACCCAGAC
TCTTTGGAGTTATTGAGGGGTAAATCTGGTAGATGTTTTGGGGCCTTGGCTGGTTTCCTCATGTCTATTA
AGTCCATTCCGTCAACCTATAACAAAGATATGCAAGAGGATAAGGAGCCTTTATTTGATACTCTAATCAC
TGTAGAGCACTCGATTTTGATAGCATCCGGTGTAGTTTCTACCTTGAACATTGATGCCGAACGAATGAAG
AATGCTCTAACTATGGATATGCTGGCTACAGATCTTGCCGACTATTTAGTTAGAAGGGGAGTTCCATTCA
GAGAAACTCACCACATTTCTGGTGAATGTGTCAGACAAGCCGAGGAGTTGAACCTTTCTGGTATTGATCA
GTTGTCCCTCGAACAATTGAAATCCATTGACTCCCGTTTTGAGGCTGATGTGGCTTCAACGTTTGACTTT
GAAGCCAGTGTTGAAAAAAGAACTGCCACCGGAGGAACTTCTAAGACTGCTGTTTTAAAGCAATTGGATG
CACTGAATGAAAAGCTAGAGTCTTGACTGCAGGTCGACTCTAGAGGATCCATGATACGAAACGTACCGTA
TCGTTAAGGTGAATGATACGAAACGTACCGTATCGTTAAGGTCAATGATACGAAACGTACCGTATCGTTA
AGGTCAATGATACGAAACGTACCGTATCGTTAAGGTGTATGATACGAAACGTACCGTATCGTTAAGGTAG
ATGATACGAAACGTACCGTATCGTTAAGGTGGCGTTGTGATCCGGAGATCCATGATACGAAACGTACCGT
ATCGTTAAGGTGAATGATACGAAACGTACCGTATCGTTAAGGTCAATGATACGAAACGTACCGTATCGTT
AAGGTCAATGATACGAAACGTACCGTATCGTTAAGGTGTATGATACGAAACGTACCGTATCGTTAAGGTA
GATGATACGAAACGTACCGTATCGTTAAGGTGGCGTTCAGCAATATATAAACAGAAGGAAGCTGCCCTGT
CTTAAACCTTTTTTTTTATCATCATTATTAGCTTACTTTCATAATTGCGACTGGTTCCAATTGACAAGCT
TTTGATTTTAACGACTTTTAACGACAACTTGAGAAGATCAAAAAACAACTAATTATTCGAAACGACTAGT
ATGGTTTCTAAGGGTGAAGAGTTGTTCACTGGTGTTGTTCCAATCTTGGTTGAGTTGGACGGTGACGTTA
ACGGACACAAGTTCTCTGTTTCTGGTGAAGGTGAGGGTGACGCTACTTACGGAAAGTTGACTTTGAAGTT
CATCTGTACTACTGGTAAGTTGCCAGTTCCATGGCCAACTTTGGTTACTACTTTGACTTACGGTGTTCAG
TGTTTCTCCAGATACCCAGACCACATGAAGCAGCACGATTTCTTCAAGTCTGCTATGCCAGAGGGTTACG
TTCAAGAGAGAACTATCTTCTTCAAGGACGACGGTAACTACAAGACTAGAGCTGAGGTTAAGTTCGAGGG
TGACACATTGGTTAACAGAATCGAGTTGAAGGGTATCGACTTCAAAGAGGACGGAAACATCTTGGGTCAC
AAGTTGGAGTACAACTACAACTCCCACAACGTTTACATCATGGCTGACAAGCAGAAGAACGGTATCAAGG
TTAACTTCAAGATCAGACACAACATCGAGGACGGTTCCGTTCAATTGGCTGACCACTACCAACAGAACAC
TCCAATTGGTGACGGTCCAGTTTTGTTGCCAGACAACCACTACTTGTCCACTCAATCCGCTTTGTCCAAG
GACCCAAACGAGAAGAGAGATCACATGGTTTTGTTGGAGTTCGTTACTGCTGCTGGTATCACTTTGGGTA
TGGACGAGTTGTACAAGTAACTCGAGCCTTAGACATGACTGTTCCTCAGTTCAAGTTGGGCACTTACGAG
AAGACCGGTCTTGCTAGATTCTAATCAAGAGGATGTCAGAATGCCATTTGCCTGAGAGATGCAGGCTTCA
TTTTTGATACTTTTTTATTTGTAACCTATATAGTATAGGATTTTTTTTGTCATTTTGTTTCTTCTCGTAC
GAGCTTGCTCCTGATCAGCCTATCTCGCAGCTGATGAATATCTTGTGGTAGGGGTTTGGGAAAATCATTC
GAGTTTGATGTTTTTCTTGGTATTTCCCACTCCTCTTCAGAGTACAGAAGATTAAGTGAGACGTTCGTTT
GTGCAAGCTTAGATCCCCGGGTACCGAGCTCGAATTCGCCGTACCACTTCAAAACACCCAAGCACAGCAT
ACTAAATTTCCCCTCTTTCTTCCTCTAGGGTGTCGTTAATTACCCGTACTAAAGGTTTGGAAAAGAAAAA
AGAGACCGCCTCGTTTCTTTTTCTTCGTCGAAAAAGGCAATAAAAATTTTTATCACGTTTCTTTTTCTTG
AAAATTTTTTTTTTTGATTTTTTTCTCTTTCGATGACCTCCCATTGATATTTAAGTTAATAAACGGTCTT
CAATTTCTCAAGTTTCAGTTTCATTTTTCTTGTTCTATTACAACTTTTTTTACTTCTTGCTCATTAGAAA
GAAAGCATAGCAATCTAATCTAAGTTTTAATTACAAAATGAAGAAGCCAGAGTTGACTGCTACTTCCGTT
GAGAAGTTCTTGATCGAGAAGTTCGACTCCGTTTCCGACTTGATGCAATTGTCTGAAGGTGAAGAGTCCA
GAGCTTTCTCCTTTGACGTTGGTGGTAGAGGTTACGTTTTGAGAGTTAATTCCTGTGCTGACGGTTTCTA
CAAGGACAGATACGTTTACAGACACTTCGCTTCCGCTGCTTTGCCAATTCCAGAGGTTTTGGACATTGGT
GAGTTCTCCGAGTCCTTGACTTACTGTATCTCCAGAAGAGCTCAGGGAGTTACATTGCAAGACTTGCCAG
AAACTGAGTTGCCAGCTGTTTTGCAACCAGTTGCTGAAGCTATGGACGCTATTGCTGCTGCTGACTTGTC
TCAAACTTCTGGTTTTGGTCCATTCGGTCCACAGGGTATTGGTCAGTACACTACTTGGAGAGACTTCATC
TGTGCTATCGCTGACCCACATGTTTACCACTGGCAAACTGTTATGGACGATACTGTTTCCGCTTCCGTTG
CTCAGGCTTTGGACGAATTGATGTTGTGGGCTGAAGATTGTCCTGAGGTTAGACATTTGGTTCACGCTGA
CTTCGGTTCCAACAACGTTTTGACTGACAACGGTAGAATCACTGCTGTTATCGACTGGTCCGAAGCTATG
TTCGGTGACTCTCAATACGAGGTTGCTAACATCTTCTTTTGGAGACCATGGTTGGCTTGTATGGAACAGC
AGACTAGATACTTCGAGAGAAGACACCCAGAATTGGCTGGTTCCCCAAGATTGAGAGCTTACATGTTGAG
AATCGGTTTGGACCAGTTGTACCAGTCCTTGGTTGATGGTAACTTCGATGATGCTGCTTGGGCTCAAGGT
AGATGTGACGCTATCGTTAGATCCGGTGCTGGTACTGTTGGTAGAACTCAGATTGCTAGAAGATCCGCTG
CTGTTTGGACTGACGGTTGTGTTGAAGTTTTGGCTGACTCCGGTAACAGAAGACCATCCACTAGACCAAG
AGCTAAAGAGGTTGGTAGAGTTTAAGTATTAAGAACGTTATTTATATTTCAAATTTTTCTTTTTTTTCTC
TACAGACGCTGTACGCATGTAACATTATACTGAAAACCTTGCTTGAGAAGGTTTTGGGACGCTCGAAGAT
CCAGCTGCATTAATGAATCGGCCAACGCGCGGGGAGAGGCGGTTTGCGTATTGGGCGCTCTTCCGCTTCC
TCGGAATTCACTGGCCGTCGTTTTACAACGTCGTGACTGGGAAAACCCTGGCGTTACCCAACTTAATCGC
CTTGCAGCACATCCCCCTTTCGCCAGCTGGCGTAATAGCGAAGAGGCCCGCACCGATCGCCCTTCCCAAC
AGTTGCGCAGCCTGAATGGCGAATGGCGCCTGATGCGGTATTTTCTCCTTACGCATCTGTGCGGTATTTC
ACACCGCATATGGTGCACTCTCAGTACAATCTGCTCTGATGCCGCATAGTTAAGCCAGCCCCGACACCCG
CCAACACCCGCTGACGCGCCCTGACGGGCTTGTCTGCTCCCGGCATCCGCTTACAGACAAGCTGTGACCG
TCTCCGGGAGCTGCATGTGTCAGAGGTTTTCACCGTCATCACCGAAACGCGCGA
